>Addgene plasmid #59247 | pLV-Enh eGFP Reporter-muKC2-X23 | depositor partial sequence | sequence record 93532 | pLV-Enh eGFP Reporter-muKC2-X23 sequence 674 bps
NCCCGTGAGATGGCCGCATATGATTTTATTTTGACTGATAGTGACCTGTTCGTTGCAACAAATTGATGAG
CAATGCTTTTTTATAATGCCAACTTTGTACAAAAAAGCAGGCTTTCATAAGCAAAAGACCCAGAGCTCAG
GAGGTTTTAAGGGGATAGATGAGCCAGCTGTCAGGAGAGTCCCATGAGAACCAACAGTTTGGAAACAGTT
TCACCTGTGAGTGACAGATGGACAGAATGGACTAGGCTAGACTAGAAAGCTTGGGAAGGCCTAGCCTCTG
GTACTGCTGACCACATTTCAGATTCACCACAGGCTCTTCTCTAGGAGCGCCATCATCCCAGACTAGTAGT
TGGACTACCCTGACCTAAGAGAAGACTTAAAGATATAGGAGCAAAGAAGTTCGGCCCCTTCTCCAAGGAA
CTTGAGTTAAAGCAGGGTTGAACTGTGCACCTGTTGATGCCAAGAAGTTGGGAGCAGATGCCATTGCAGG
CTGAGGCAGGGAAAGCAGGAGGGTGTGGATGCTTTGCCCCTGAAGATCACTTGGAGCGTTGCTGGCTTGA
ACTGGTGGTCTGAGAGAACTGAACACTGGCTGCTGCCTCCTCTGCCAGACTTGTAGCTGCTGCCTACTGA
GGTCTGGCTGCCACCAGAGTTAAAGCCCATTTCTCTGCTGGCTC
