>Addgene plasmid #59247 | pLV-Enh eGFP Reporter-muKC2-X23 | addgene partial sequence | sequence record 95493 | pRRL5primeMCS-F 5'-tgaacggatctcgacggtat-3'
GAATAGTAGACATAATAGCAACAGACATACAAACGGGAGAATTACAAAAACAAATTACAAAAATTCAAAA
TTTTATCGATCACGAGACTAGCCTCGAGAAGCTTGATATCGAATTCCATCACAAGTTTGTACAAAAAAGC
AGGCTTTCATAAGCAAAAGACCCAGAGCTCAGGAGGTTTTAAGGGGATAGATGAGCCAGCTGTCAGGAGA
GTCCCATGAGAACCAACAGTTTGGAAACAGTTTCACCTGTGAGTGACAGATGGACAGAATGGACTAGGCT
AGACTAGAAAGCTTGGGAAGGCCTAGCCTCTGGTACTGCTGACCACATTTCAGATTCACCACAGGCTCTT
CTCTAGGAGCGCCATCATCCCAGACTAGTAGTTGGACTACCCTGACCTAAGAGAAGACTTAAAGATATAG
GAGCAAAGAAGTTCGGCCCCTTCTCCAAGGAACTTGAGTTAAAGCAGGGTTGAACTGTGCACCTGTTGAT
GCCTAGAAGTTGGGAGCAGATGCCATTGCAGGCTGAGGCAGGGAAAGCAGGAGGGTGTGGATGCTTTG
