>Addgene plasmid #59247 | pLV-Enh eGFP Reporter-muKC2-X23 | addgene partial sequence | sequence record 95495 | EGFP-N 5'-CGTCGCCGTCCAGCTCGACCAG-3'
CTCACCATGGTGGCGACCGGTGCGCTCCGCGGCGTGGATGCTCCGGGGAAAGTTGCGCTCCGCGGCAGGG
ATGCTCCTGGGAAGGTTGCGCTCCGCGGCAGGGATGCTCTGGGGAAGGCTGGTCCTGGCCGAGGATCGGG
AACGCGCCGCTCGCTCTGCTTCTCTTGTCTTCGCTTGTCTCTGGATGGAACCAGATTTGGTTCTGAGTAG
CTGTCAGCGTCTGGTGACCTGCTCGCCGCCCTGCGCCTTTAAGGAGTCTTCACCGGCCCCGCCCACTCTC
CGCTGGGCCAATCAGCGAGCCGGAGGAGGCCTTGGGGCCAGGAATCTTCCAGCAGTTTCGCGTCTGGTGG
AGCTTCCCCGCCTCCCTTGAGTAATCGGAGTTGTGGGTTCCGCCCTTGTCCAGAACTCTCCAGAGGTTTC
TGGGGTTCACTGGAGAGTACGGATTCCTGAGGGGGAGGGTGTGGGGAAGTGCTGGTGCTACTAGTGACAC
TGTTGCTATGGCGACGCATTACTAAGGCCTGTGTGGAATGGACAATAAAGATCACCTCTA
