[The description below was written by a language model from this plasmid's Addgene catalogue record.]
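Description:
pLV-Enh eGFP Reporter-muKC2-X23 is a lentiviral enhancer-reporter plasmid of about 8.7 kb, built on the Brachyury-eGFP lentiviral backbone. In that parent vector the Brachyury promoter was removed and replaced with the mouse Hsp68 minimal promoter, taken from an Hsp68-lacZ Gateway enhancer-assay plasmid. The plasmid is selected in bacteria with ampicillin and is recorded as high copy. It is propagated in a recombination-deficient strain, as is usual for constructs carrying repeated lentiviral LTR sequences. No feature table is provided, so details such as the specific LTR configuration, packaging elements or any mammalian selection marker are not stated in the record.

The payload is a roughly 770 bp mouse genomic fragment named Krt76-ex9. It corresponds to a candidate enhancer located within exonic sequence of the keratin type II gene cluster on chromosome 15. The fragment was introduced by Gateway recombination, so the finished plasmid carries attB sites flanking the insert; the depositor notes that the map's attR sites are not what is present. The design relies on the Hsp68 minimal promoter having little activity on its own. eGFP should be expressed appreciably only when the adjacent test fragment acts as an enhancer in the cell being examined.

Because it is delivered as lentivirus, the reporter can be stably introduced into a range of cell types, and fluorescence can then be compared between them. This supports the stated purpose of testing the cell-type-specific enhancer activity of this keratin-cluster element.
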