Addgene plasmid #59247: pLV-Enh eGFP Reporter-muKC2-X23
Purpose: Lentiviral GFP reporter for testing enhancer activity in different cell types. Insert is an enhancer identified in the exonic region of the keratin type II cluster.
Depositing lab: Benjamin Yu. Depositing organization: University of California, San Diego (UCSD).
Backbone
  Vector backbone: Brachyury-eGFP
  Backbone size w/o insert (bp): 7967
  Total vector size (bp): 8737
  Modifications to backbone: Original vector is Brachyury-eGFP (Kita-Matsuo et al. 2009) with the Brachyury promoter cloned out and replaced with the minimal Hsp68 promoter from the Hsp68-lacZ-Gateway plasmid (Pennacchio et al. 2006)
  Vector type: Lentiviral
Growth in bacteria
  Bacterial resistance: Ampicillin, 100 μg/mL
  Growth temperature: 37°C
  Growth strain: Stbl3
  Copy number: High Copy
Gene/Insert
  Gene/Insert name: Krt76-ex9 (alt name: mm9 chr15:101714795-101715579)
  Species: M. musculus (mouse)
  Insert size (bp): 770
  Promoter: Mu Hsp68 minimal promoter
  Cloning method: Gateway Cloning
  Sequencing primers: 5′ CATAAGCAAAAGACCCAGAGCT; 3′ CAAGTCTTTCTCCTGAACTTTCTGT
Terms and licenses: Academic/Nonprofit Terms; Industry Terms: Not Available to Industry
Depositor comments: Please note that the final plasmid sequence is post-Gateway recombination. The plasmid contains attB sites (not attR sites as the map implies).
How to cite: pLV-Enh eGFP Reporter-muKC2-X23 was a gift from Benjamin Yu (Addgene plasmid # 59247 ; http://n2t.net/addgene:59247 ; RRID:Addgene_59247)
